LOCUS       Exported 7758 bp ds-DNA circular SYN 12-MAY-2021
DEFINITION  synthetic circular DNA
ACCESSION   .
VERSION     .
KEYWORDS    pBD-0001
SOURCE      synthetic DNA construct
  ORGANISM  synthetic DNA construct
REFERENCE   1 (bases 1 to 7758)
  AUTHORS   DeLaBarre B, Christianson JC, Kopito RR, Brunger AT
  TITLE     Central pore residues mediate the p97/VCP activity required for
            ERAD.
  JOURNAL   Mol Cell. 2006 May 19. 22(4):451-62.
  PUBMED    16713576
REFERENCE   2 (bases 1 to 7758)
  AUTHORS   .
  TITLE     Direct Submission
  JOURNAL   Exported May 12, 2021 from SnapGene Server 1.1.58
            http://www.snapgene.com
FEATURES             Location/Qualifiers
     source          1..7758
                     /organism="synthetic DNA construct"
                     /mol_type="other DNA"
     terminator      26..73
                     /label=T7 terminator
                     /note="transcription terminator for bacteriophage T7 RNA
                     polymerase"
     primer_bind     69..87
                     /label=T7 Term
                     /note="T7 terminator, reverse primer"
     CDS             complement(140..157)
                     /codon_start=1
                     /product="6xHis affinity tag"
                     /label=6xHis
                     /translation="HHHHHH"
     CDS             complement(2636..2653)
                     /codon_start=1
                     /product="thrombin recognition and cleavage site"
                     /label=thrombin site
                     /translation="LVPRGS"
     CDS             complement(2663..2680)
                     /codon_start=1
                     /product="6xHis affinity tag"
                     /label=6xHis
                     /translation="HHHHHH"
     RBS             2699..2721
                     /note="efficient ribosome binding site from bacteriophage
                     T7 gene 10 (Olins and Rangwala, 1989)"
     protein_bind    2736..2760
                     /label=lac operator
                     /bound_moiety="lac repressor encoded by lacI"
                     /note="The lac repressor binds to the lac operator to
                     inhibit transcription in E. coli. This inhibition can be
                     relieved by adding lactose or
                     isopropyl-beta-D-thiogalactopyranoside (IPTG)."
     primer_bind     complement(2760..2779)
                     /label=T7
                     /note="T7 promoter, forward primer"
     promoter        complement(2761..2779)
                     /label=T7 promoter
                     /note="promoter for bacteriophage T7 RNA polymerase"
     primer_bind     complement(2863..2882)
                     /label=pBRrevBam
                     /note="pBR322 vectors, tet region, downstream of BamHI,
                     reverse primer"
     promoter        3088..3165
                     /gene="lacI"
                     /label=lacI promoter
     CDS             3166..4248
                     /codon_start=1
                     /gene="lacI"
                     /product="lac repressor"
                     /label=lacI
                     /note="The lac repressor binds to the lac operator to
                     inhibit transcription in E. coli. This inhibition can be
                     relieved by adding lactose or
                     isopropyl-beta-D-thiogalactopyranoside (IPTG)."
                     /translation="MKPVTLYDVAEYAGVSYQTVSRVVNQASHVSAKTREKVEAAMAEL
                     NYIPNRVAQQLAGKQSLLIGVATSSLALHAPSQIVAAIKSRADQLGASVVVSMVERSGV
                     EACKAAVHNLLAQRVSGLIINYPLDDQDAIAVEAACTNVPALFLDVSDQTPINSIIFSH
                     EDGTRLGVEHLVALGHQQIALLAGPLSSVSARLRLAGWHKYLTRNQIQPIAEREGDWSA
                     MSGFQQTMQMLNEGIVPTAMLVANDQMALGAMRAITESGLRVGADISVVGYDDTEDSSC
                     YIPPLTTIKQDFRLLGQTSVDRLLQLSQGQAVKGNQLLPVSLVKRKTTLAPNTQTASPR
                     ALADSLMQLARQVSRLESGQ"
     primer_bind     complement(3185..3204)
                     /label=LacI-R
                     /note="LacI, reverse primer"
     CDS             5057..5248
                     /codon_start=1
                     /gene="rop"
                     /product="Rop protein, which maintains plasmids at low copy
                     number"
                     /label=rop
                     /translation="MTKQEKTALNMARFIRSQTLTLLEKLNELDADEQADICESLHDHA
                     DELYRSCLARFGDDGENL"
     primer_bind     complement(5242..5264)
                     /label=pGEX 3'
                     /note="pGEX vectors, reverse primer"
     misc_feature    5350..5489
                     /label=bom
                     /note="basis of mobility region from pBR322"
     primer_bind     5405..5424
                     /label=pRS-marker
                     /note="pRS vectors, use to sequence yeast selectable
                     marker"
     primer_bind     complement(5504..5521)
                     /label=L4440
                     /note="L4440 vector, forward primer"
     rep_origin      complement(5675..6263)
                     /direction=LEFT
                     /label=ori
                     /note="high-copy-number ColE1/pMB1/pBR322/pUC origin of
                     replication"
     primer_bind     complement(5755..5774)
                     /label=pBR322ori-F
                     /note="pBR322 origin, forward primer"
     primer_bind     complement(6374..6393)
                     /label=pENTR-R
                     /note="pENTR vectors, reverse primer"
     CDS             6385..7200
                     /codon_start=1
                     /gene="aph(3')-Ia"
                     /product="aminoglycoside phosphotransferase"
                     /label=KanR
                     /note="confers resistance to kanamycin in bacteria or G418
                     (Geneticin(R)) in eukaryotes"
                     /translation="MSHIQRETSCSRPRLNSNMDADLYGYKWARDNVGQSGATIYRLYG
                     KPDAPELFLKHGKGSVANDVTDEMVRLNWLTEFMPLPTIKHFIRTPDDAWLLTTAIPGK
                     TAFQVLEEYPDSGENIVDALAVFLRRLHSIPVCNCPFNSDRVFRLAQAQSRMNNGLVDA
                     SDFDDERNGWPVEQVWKEMHKLLPFSPDSVVTHGDFSLDNLIFDEGKLIGCIDVGRVGI
                     ADRYQDLAILWNCLGEFSPSLQKRLFQKYGIDNPDMNKLQFHLMLDEFF"
     primer_bind     complement(6458..6477)
                     /label=Kan-R
                     /note="Kanamycin resistance gene, reverse primer"
     rep_origin      complement(7292..7747)
                     /direction=LEFT
                     /label=f1 ori
                     /note="f1 bacteriophage origin of replication; arrow
                     indicates direction of (+) strand synthesis"
     primer_bind     complement(7429..7450)
                     /label=F1ori-F
                     /note="F1 origin, forward primer"
     primer_bind     7641..7660
                     /label=F1ori-R
                     /note="F1 origin, reverse primer"
ORIGIN
        1 atccggatat agttcctcct ttcagcaaaa aacccctcaa gacccgttta gaggccccaa
       61 ggggttatgc tagttattgc tcagcggtgg cagcagccaa ctcagcttcc tttcgggctt
      121 tgttagcagc cggatctcag tggtggtggt ggtggtgctc gagtgcggcc gcaagcttgt
      181 cgacggagct cgaattcgga tcccgtcact attagccata caggtcatcg tcattgtctt
      241 ctgtgtacac actgccacct gtgccacctc cactgccctg gctgggacca gctccaccct
      301 ggttccctga agggaatctg aagctgccaa aacctcgact ctgctgcagt gtctgggcga
      361 acatttcata cttccgaatg tcattatcgc tgacagaacg tcgggcaaaa cgcatggctt
      421 cctcaaagtg atctctgcgg atctcaggca ctggatcgtc ctcttctacc tccatagccg
      481 atggatttgt ctgcctctct cgttctcgcc taatctcact ctcaatagat tcacgaatgg
      541 ccagtttaca agcccgttgg caaatttctg tcaaatcagc tccagaaaag ccattagtca
      601 tcttagccag gaactccaaa tccacatcct tggcaactgg ggactttcgc agattggctt
      661 ttaggatggc aacacgggac ttctcatcag gaagtgggat ataaatgagc tgatctagac
      721 ggccaggtct taggatagca ggatcaatga tgtcaggcct gttggtagct ccaatgataa
      781 acacattctt ttttgtagac atgccatcca tttctgtcaa gatctgattg atgactcggt
      841 cagcagctcc accaccatct ccaatattac caccacgagc cttggcaatt gaatctaact
      901 catcaaagaa gagtacacag ggggcagctt gccgtgcctt gtcaaaaatt tcccggacat
      961 tggcctcaga ttccccaaac cacatggtaa gcagctcagg acccttgatg gagatgaagt
     1021 tggcctggca ttcattagca atggctttag ccagtaaggt tttcccacag ccaggaggtc
     1081 catagaaaag aacacctttg gagggagtca tgccaaattt gaggaatttg tctggatgtt
     1141 ccacggggta ctgaaccaac tcctgaagct cacgtttgac atcctccagg cctccaatat
     1201 cttcccaggt tacttgtggc acctctacca cagtttcccg aagtgctgat gggttgcttt
     1261 gactcaaagc ccaccggaag tcatccatag taactgccag ggaattcatg acctcagcat
     1321 caatggtctc atcttctagg tcaatgaggt ccattttttt ccggatggcc tgcagagcag
     1381 cctctgaaca tagggctgcc aaatcagcac caacatgacc atgagtctca ttggctacct
     1441 gttccaagtc cacatcatct gccagtttca tgttcttggt atggatctga agaatctcca
     1501 aacgtcctgt agcatcaggt attccaatat ctacctctct gtcaaagcga ccaaatcgcc
     1561 gtagggctgg gtcaatgctg ttgggtctat tggttgctgc cataactatc acatgtgctc
     1621 tctgctttag gccatccatg agggtcaaca actgagacac gatgcgacgc tccacttccc
     1681 catgagtttt ctctcttttg ggtgcaatgg catcaagctc atcgatgaag atgatagcag
     1741 gagcattctt ttcagcttcc tcaaaggctt tacgaaggtt gctctcagac tcaccagcca
     1801 atttgctcat gatttcagga ccattgatca gaaagaagaa ggctccagtt tcatttgcca
     1861 cagctcgagc aatcagggtc ttccctgtcc caggaggccc atacaacaag attccccgag
     1921 gaggctttac accaatcgcc ttgaagagcg caggatgtct cagtggcagc tccaccatct
     1981 cctttatctg agctagctgc ttcctgcaac caccgacgtc atcatagcct acttcattca
     2041 aggattcctc ctcatcctct cgtttgattg gctccccctc acagtggatc actgtgtctg
     2101 gagcaacaat acagtaaggg ctgggatctg tctctacaac tttgaactcc acagcacgca
     2161 tcccaccccg gacaagaaaa atatctcctt tacggatggg ccgataagct tccaggaagt
     2221 acggcttaag gtatacctca aagagattgc cagtgatgcc ttccactgtg tcatcgatgg
     2281 gtagaacgtg gatacgtttg ccatacttta catcagggca tggctggatg ctgatgacat
     2341 ctcctaggcg aactcggagg ttattccgaa caactctatt cattcgaatc ttctcatcag
     2401 aacacgtgtc atcagaaaga acaatgcata cagcttcccg tcttttcttt ccttttagca
     2461 acaccgtgtc acctcggaac aactgcagtt catccatctt gggctgggac aaggacacca
     2521 cgctgttatc ttcattgatg gcttcatcaa caattaaccg attgggtcgg ttcttctgtt
     2581 tgagaatggc tgttgataaa tcatcacctt ttgaatcggc tccagaggcc atatggctgc
     2641 cgcgcggcac caggccgctg ctgtgatgat gatgatgatg gctgctgccc atggtatatc
     2701 tccttcttaa agttaaacaa aattatttct agaggggaat tgttatccgc tcacaattcc
     2761 cctatagtga gtcgtattaa tttcgcggga tcgagatctc gatcctctac gccggacgca
     2821 tcgtggccgg catcaccggc gccacaggtg cggttgctgg cgcctatatc gccgacatca
     2881 ccgatgggga agatcgggct cgccacttcg ggctcatgag cgcttgtttc ggcgtgggta
     2941 tggtggcagg ccccgtggcc gggggactgt tgggcgccat ctccttgcat gcaccattcc
     3001 ttgcggcggc ggtgctcaac ggcctcaacc tactactggg ctgcttccta atgcaggagt
     3061 cgcataaggg agagcgtcga gatcccggac accatcgaat ggcgcaaaac ctttcgcggt
     3121 atggcatgat agcgcccgga agagagtcaa ttcagggtgg tgaatgtgaa accagtaacg
     3181 ttatacgatg tcgcagagta tgccggtgtc tcttatcaga ccgtttcccg cgtggtgaac
     3241 caggccagcc acgtttctgc gaaaacgcgg gaaaaagtgg aagcggcgat ggcggagctg
     3301 aattacattc ccaaccgcgt ggcacaacaa ctggcgggca aacagtcgtt gctgattggc
     3361 gttgccacct ccagtctggc cctgcacgcg ccgtcgcaaa ttgtcgcggc gattaaatct
     3421 cgcgccgatc aactgggtgc cagcgtggtg gtgtcgatgg tagaacgaag cggcgtcgaa
     3481 gcctgtaaag cggcggtgca caatcttctc gcgcaacgcg tcagtgggct gatcattaac
     3541 tatccgctgg atgaccagga tgccattgct gtggaagctg cctgcactaa tgttccggcg
     3601 ttatttcttg atgtctctga ccagacaccc atcaacagta ttattttctc ccatgaagac
     3661 ggtacgcgac tgggcgtgga gcatctggtc gcattgggtc accagcaaat cgcgctgtta
     3721 gcgggcccat taagttctgt ctcggcgcgt ctgcgtctgg ctggctggca taaatatctc
     3781 actcgcaatc aaattcagcc gatagcggaa cgggaaggcg actggagtgc catgtccggt
     3841 tttcaacaaa ccatgcaaat gctgaatgag ggcatcgttc ccactgcgat gctggttgcc
     3901 aacgatcaga tggcgctggg cgcaatgcgc gccattaccg agtccgggct gcgcgttggt
     3961 gcggatatct cggtagtggg atacgacgat accgaagaca gctcatgtta tatcccgccg
     4021 ttaaccacca tcaaacagga ttttcgcctg ctggggcaaa ccagcgtgga ccgcttgctg
     4081 caactctctc agggccaggc ggtgaagggc aatcagctgt tgcccgtctc actggtgaaa
     4141 agaaaaacca ccctggcgcc caatacgcaa accgcctctc cccgcgcgtt ggccgattca
     4201 ttaatgcagc tggcacgaca ggtttcccga ctggaaagcg ggcagtgagc gcaacgcaat
     4261 taatgtaagt tagctcactc attaggcacc gggatctcga ccgatgccct tgagagcctt
     4321 caacccagtc agctccttcc ggtgggcgcg gggcatgact atcgtcgccg cacttatgac
     4381 tgtcttcttt atcatgcaac tcgtaggaca ggtgccggca gcgctctggg tcattttcgg
     4441 cgaggaccgc tttcgctgga gcgcgacgat gatcggcctg tcgcttgcgg tattcggaat
     4501 cttgcacgcc ctcgctcaag ccttcgtcac tggtcccgcc accaaacgtt tcggcgagaa
     4561 gcaggccatt atcgccggca tggcggcccc acgggtgcgc atgatcgtgc tcctgtcgtt
     4621 gaggacccgg ctaggctggc ggggttgcct tactggttag cagaatgaat caccgatacg
     4681 cgagcgaacg tgaagcgact gctgctgcaa aacgtctgcg acctgagcaa caacatgaat
     4741 ggtcttcggt ttccgtgttt cgtaaagtct ggaaacgcgg aagtcagcgc cctgcaccat
     4801 tatgttccgg atctgcatcg caggatgctg ctggctaccc tgtggaacac ctacatctgt
     4861 attaacgaag cgctggcatt gaccctgagt gatttttctc tggtcccgcc gcatccatac
     4921 cgccagttgt ttaccctcac aacgttccag taaccgggca tgttcatcat cagtaacccg
     4981 tatcgtgagc atcctctctc gtttcatcgg tatcattacc cccatgaaca gaaatccccc
     5041 ttacacggag gcatcagtga ccaaacagga aaaaaccgcc cttaacatgg cccgctttat
     5101 cagaagccag acattaacgc ttctggagaa actcaacgag ctggacgcgg atgaacaggc
     5161 agacatctgt gaatcgcttc acgaccacgc tgatgagctt taccgcagct gcctcgcgcg
     5221 tttcggtgat gacggtgaaa acctctgaca catgcagctc ccggagacgg tcacagcttg
     5281 tctgtaagcg gatgccggga gcagacaagc ccgtcagggc gcgtcagcgg gtgttggcgg
     5341 gtgtcggggc gcagccatga cccagtcacg tagcgatagc ggagtgtata ctggcttaac
     5401 tatgcggcat cagagcagat tgtactgaga gtgcaccatt gcggtgtgaa ataccgcaca
     5461 gatgcgtaag gagaaaatac cgcatcaggc gctcttccgc ttcctcgctc actgactcgc
     5521 tgcgctcggt cgttcggctg cggcgagcgg tatcagctca ctcaaaggcg gtaatacggt
     5581 tatccacaga atcaggggat aacgcaggaa agaacatgtg agcaaaaggc cagcaaaagg
     5641 ccaggaaccg taaaaaggcc gcgttgctgg cgtttttcca taggctccgc ccccctgacg
     5701 agcatcacaa aaatcgacgc tcaagtcaga ggtggcgaaa cccgacagga ctataaagat
     5761 accaggcgtt tccccctgga agctccctcg tgcgctctcc tgttccgacc ctgccgctta
     5821 ccggatacct gtccgccttt ctcccttcgg gaagcgtggc gctttctcat agctcacgct
     5881 gtaggtatct cagttcggtg taggtcgttc gctccaagct gggctgtgtg cacgaacccc
     5941 ccgttcagcc cgaccgctgc gccttatccg gtaactatcg tcttgagtcc aacccggtaa
     6001 gacacgactt atcgccactg gcagcagcca ctggtaacag gattagcaga gcgaggtatg
     6061 taggcggtgc tacagagttc ttgaagtggt ggcctaacta cggctacact agaaggacag
     6121 tatttggtat ctgcgctctg ctgaagccag ttaccttcgg aaaaagagtt ggtagctctt
     6181 gatccggcaa acaaaccacc gctggtagcg gtggtttttt tgtttgcaag cagcagatta
     6241 cgcgcagaaa aaaaggatct caagaagatc ctttgatctt ttctacgggg tctgacgctc
     6301 agtggaacga aaactcacgt taagggattt tggtcatgaa caataaaact gtctgcttac
     6361 ataaacagta atacaagggg tgttatgagc catattcaac gggaaacgtc ttgctctagg
     6421 ccgcgattaa attccaacat ggatgctgat ttatatgggt ataaatgggc tcgcgataat
     6481 gtcgggcaat caggtgcgac aatctatcga ttgtatggga agcccgatgc gccagagttg
     6541 tttctgaaac atggcaaagg tagcgttgcc aatgatgtta cagatgagat ggtcagacta
     6601 aactggctga cggaatttat gcctcttccg accatcaagc attttatccg tactcctgat
     6661 gatgcatggt tactcaccac tgcgatcccc gggaaaacag cattccaggt attagaagaa
     6721 tatcctgatt caggtgaaaa tattgttgat gcgctggcag tgttcctgcg ccggttgcat
     6781 tcgattcctg tttgtaattg tccttttaac agcgatcgcg tatttcgtct cgctcaggcg
     6841 caatcacgaa tgaataacgg tttggttgat gcgagtgatt ttgatgacga gcgtaatggc
     6901 tggcctgttg aacaagtctg gaaagaaatg cataaacttt tgccattctc accggattca
     6961 gtcgtcactc atggtgattt ctcacttgat aaccttattt ttgacgaggg gaaattaata
     7021 ggttgtattg atgttggacg agtcggaatc gcagaccgat accaggatct tgccatccta
     7081 tggaactgcc tcggtgagtt ttctccttca ttacagaaac ggctttttca aaaatatggt
     7141 attgataatc ctgatatgaa taaattgcag tttcatttga tgctcgatga gtttttctaa
     7201 gaattaattc atgagcggat acatatttga atgtatttag aaaaataaac aaataggggt
     7261 tccgcgcaca tttccccgaa aagtgccacc taaattgtaa gcgttaatat tttgttaaaa
     7321 ttcgcgttaa atttttgtta aatcagctca ttttttaacc aataggccga aatcggcaaa
     7381 atcccttata aatcaaaaga atagaccgag atagggtnnn nnnnnnnnnn nnnnnnnnnn
     7441 nnnnnnnnnn nnnnaaagaa cgtggactcc aacgtcaaag gnnnnnnnnn nnnnnnnnnn
     7501 nnnnnnnnnn nnnnnnnnnn nnnnnnnnnn tnnnnnnnnn nnnnnnnnnn nnnnnnnnnn
     7561 nnnnnnnnnn nnnnnnnnnn nnnnnnnnnn nnnnnnnnnn nnnnnnnnnn nnnnnnnnnn
     7621 nngnnnnnnn nnnnnnnnnn nnnnnnnnnn nnnnnnnnnn nnnnnnnnnn nnnnnnnnnn
     7681 nnnnnnnnnn nnnnnnnnnn nnnnnnnnnn nnnnnnnnnn nnnnnnnnnn nnnnnnnnnn
     7741 nnnnnnnccc attcgcca
//
