[The description below was written by a language model from this plasmid's Addgene catalogue record and the feature table of its GenBank file.]
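Description:
pBD-0001 is a bacterial expression plasmid built on the pET-28a backbone that carries the mouse Vcp gene, encoding the AAA ATPase p97/VCP (the Cdc48 homologue). The roughly 2.4 kb insert was cloned between the NdeI and BamHI sites, giving a circular construct of about 7.8 kb. The plasmid is maintained in E. coli through a ColE1/pBR322-type origin accompanied by the rop gene and the bom mobility region. Selection is by kanamycin via the aph(3')-Ia aminoglycoside phosphotransferase gene. An f1 phage origin is also present, which allows single-stranded DNA production. The catalogue lists the plasmid as high copy, although rop normally restrains copy number in pBR322-derived vectors.

Expression is driven by the T7 promoter, which is controlled by an adjacent lac operator and followed by the strong T7 gene 10 ribosome binding site. A plasmid-borne lacI gene supplies the repressor, so transcription stays low until IPTG or lactose induction in a host that provides T7 RNA polymerase. The T7 terminator closes the transcription unit. The backbone adds an N-terminal 6xHis tag followed by a thrombin cleavage site, allowing metal-affinity purification and later removal of the tag. The feature table does not annotate the VCP coding sequence itself, but the unannotated stretch between the thrombin site and the downstream vector elements matches the stated insert size. A second, vector-derived 6xHis sequence lies downstream of the insert; the record describes only the N-terminal tag, so whether this one is translated is not stated. The associated publication concerns central pore residues of p97/VCP and their role in ER-associated degradation, consistent with use of this plasmid to produce recombinant p97.
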