Addgene plasmid #12373: pBD-0001
Depositing lab: Axel Brunger. Depositing organization: Stanford University. Publication: Central pore residues mediate the p97/VCP activity required for ERAD. DeLaBarre B, Christianson JC, Kopito RR, Brunger AT. Mol Cell. 2006 May 19. 22(4):451-62. 10.1016/j.molcel.2006.03.036 PubMed 16713576.
Backbone
  Vector backbone: pET-28a
  Backbone size w/o insert (bp): 5400
  Vector type: Bacterial Expression
Growth in bacteria
  Bacterial resistance: Kanamycin, 50 μg/mL
  Growth temperature: 37°C
  Growth strain: DH5alpha
  Copy number: High Copy
Gene/Insert
  Gene/Insert name: VCP (alt name: p97)
  Species: M. musculus (mouse)
  Insert size (bp): 2400
  Entrez Gene: Vcp (a.k.a. 3110001E05, CDC48, p97, p97/VCP)
  Tag / fusion protein: His6 (N terminal on backbone)
  Cloning method: Restriction Enzyme; 5′ cloning site NdeI (unknown if destroyed); 3′ cloning site BamH1 (unknown if destroyed)
  Sequencing primers: 5′ T7
Resource information
  A portion of this plasmid was derived from a plasmid made by: Graham Warren at Yale, circa 2000
Terms and licenses: Academic/Nonprofit Terms; Industry Terms: Not Available to Industry
How to cite: pBD-0001 was a gift from Axel Brunger (Addgene plasmid # 12373 ; http://n2t.net/addgene:12373 ; RRID:Addgene_12373)
