>Addgene plasmid #12373 | pBD-0001 | addgene partial sequence | sequence record 18898 | 12373 with VCP-1 (agctgccactgagacatcct)
GCTGCGATGGTGTAGCCTCCTCGGGGAATCTTGTTGTATGGGCCTCCTGGGACAGGGAAGACCCTGATTG
CTCGAGCTGTGGCAAATGAAACTGGAGCCTTCTTCTTTCTGATCAATGGTCCTGAAATCATGAGCAAATT
GGCTGGTGAGTCTGAGAGCAACCTTCGTAAAGCCTTTGAGGAAGCTGAAAAGAATGCTCCTGCTATCATC
TTCATCGATGAGCTTGATGCCATTGCACCCAAAAGAGAGAAAACTCATGGGGAAGTGGAGCGTCGCATCG
TGTCTCAGTTGTTGACCCTCATGGATGGCCTAAAGCAGAGAGCACATGTGATAGTTATGGCAGCAACCAA
TAGACCCAACAGCATTGACCCAGCCCTACGGCGATTTGGTCGCTTTGACAGAGAGGTAGATATTGGAATA
CCTGATGCTACAGGACGTTTGGAGATTCTTCAGATCCATACCAAGAACATGAAACTGGCAGATGATGTGG
ACTTGGAACAGGTAGCCAATGAGACTCATGGTCATGTTGGTGCTGATTTGGCAGCCCTATGTTCAGAGGC
TGCTCTGCAGGCCATCCGGAAAAAAATGGACCTCATTGNCCTAGAAGATGAGACCATTGATGCTGAGGTC
ATTGAATTCCCTGGCAGTTACTATGGNTGACTTCCGGTGGGCTTTGAGTCAAAGCAACCCATCAGCACTT
CGGGAAACTGTGGTAGAGGTGCCACAAGTAACCTGGGAAGATATTGGAGGCCTGGAGGATGTCAAACGTG
AGCTNCAGGAGTTGGTTCAGTACCCGTGGAACATCC
